Addgene plasmid #217159: pCMV-hAT-9_XT
Purpose: Mammalian expression vector for expression of hAT-9_XT transposase (CMV promoter)
Depositing lab: Haoyi Wang. Depositing organization: Institute of Zoology, Chinese Academy of Sciences. Publication: Heterologous survey of 130 DNA transposons in human cells highlights their functional divergence and expands the genome engineering toolbox. Zhang T, Tan S, Tang N, Li Y, Zhang C, Sun J, Guo Y, Gao H, Cai Y, Sun W, Wang C, Fu L, Ma H, Wu Y, Hu X, Zhang X, Gee P, Yan W, Zhao Y, Chen Q, Guo B, Wang H, Zhang YE. Cell. 2024 Jul 11;187(14):3741-3760.e30. doi: 10.1016/j.cell.2024.05.007. Epub 2024 Jun 5. PubMed 38843831.
Backbone
  Vector backbone: pCMV
  Vector type: Mammalian Expression
Growth in bacteria
  Bacterial resistance: Ampicillin, 100 μg/mL
  Growth temperature: 37°C
  Growth strain: DH5alpha
  Copy number: High Copy
Gene/Insert
  Gene/Insert name: hAT-9_XT transposase
  Species: Synthetic
  Cloning method: Restriction Enzyme; 5′ cloning site Unknown (unknown if destroyed); 3′ cloning site Unknown (unknown if destroyed)
Terms and licenses: Academic/Nonprofit Terms; Industry Terms: Not Available to Industry
How to cite: pCMV-hAT-9_XT was a gift from Haoyi Wang (Addgene plasmid # 217159 ; http://n2t.net/addgene:217159 ; RRID:Addgene_217159)
