[The description below was written by a language model from this plasmid's Addgene catalogue record and pLannotate feature annotations shown in this document.]
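Description:
pCMV-hAT-9_XT is a 7,790-nt mammalian expression plasmid built on a pCMV backbone to produce the hAT-9_XT transposase, a synthetic coding sequence for a DNA transposase of the hAT superfamily. It is maintained in E. coli at high copy through a ColE1/pUC-type origin and selected with ampicillin via the β-lactamase gene and its native promoter. An f1 origin is also present, along with backbone remnants such as a lac promoter/operator, a CAP binding site, and fragments of lacI and the pBR322 bom region.

The expression cassette starts with the human cytomegalovirus immediate-early enhancer and promoter, followed by a T7 promoter, and ends with a reverse-oriented SP6 promoter and the bovine growth hormone polyadenylation signal. The automated annotation leaves the roughly 3.3 kb between the T7 and SP6 promoters unlabelled. This is where the transposase open reading frame presumably lies, although the feature table does not annotate it directly, and the cloning sites are recorded as unknown. No epitope tags or reporters are annotated. The short "HIV-1 5' LTR" hit just after the CMV promoter is a small fragment match rather than evidence of a lentiviral design. Downstream, an SV40 early promoter precedes only a fragment of a bleomycin-resistance (ble) gene and an SV40 poly(A) signal, so a functional mammalian selection marker does not appear to be present.

The plasmid serves as a transposase helper for expression in mammalian cells. It comes from a study that tested 130 DNA transposons in human cells to compare their activity and expand the set of genome engineering tools. Such a helper would normally be paired with a separate donor carrying the cognate transposon ends, which this record does not describe.
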