Features (pLannotate 1.2.2; 19 found; start..end, strand, type, name):
      1..380     +  enhancer       CMV enhancer: human cytomegalovirus immediate early enhancer
    381..584     +  promoter       CMV promoter: human cytomegalovirus (CMV) immediate early promoter
    580..613     +  LTR            5' LTR (truncated) (fragment): truncated 5' long terminal repeat (LTR) from HIV-1
    629..647     +  promoter       T7 promoter: promoter for bacteriophage T7 RNA polymerase
   3978..3996    -  promoter       SP6 promoter: promoter for bacteriophage SP6 RNA polymerase
   4022..4246    +  polyA_signal   bGH poly(A) signal: bovine growth hormone polyadenylation signal
   4250..4271    +  promoter       SV40 promoter (fragment): SV40 enhancer and early promoter
   4292..4720    +  rep_origin     f1 ori (sequence partly withheld): f1 bacteriophage origin of replication; arrow indicates direction of (+) strand synthesis
   4734..5063    +  promoter       SV40 promoter: SV40 enhancer and early promoter
   5076..5234    +  CDS            ble (fragment): BLE_KLEPN - Experimental evidence at protein level: Swiss-Prot protein existence level 1. Binding protein with a strong affinity to the bleomycin family of antibiotics. Binds to CL990; an antimitotic-antibiotic compound. From Klebsiella pneumoniae.
   5229..5350    +  polyA_signal   SV40 poly(A) signal: SV40 polyadenylation signal
   5423..5439    -  protein_bind   lac operator: The lac repressor binds to the lac operator to inhibit transcription in E. coli. This inhibition can be relieved by adding lactose or isopropyl-β-D-thiogalactopyranoside (IPTG). lac repressor encoded by lacI
   5447..5477    -  promoter       lac promoter: promoter for the E. coli lac operon
   5492..5513    -  protein_bind   CAP binding site: CAP binding activates transcription in the presence of cAMP. E. coli catabolite activator protein
   5526..5618    -  CDS            lacI (fragment): lac repressor; lacI; The lac repressor binds to the lac operator to inhibit transcription in E. coli. This inhibition can be relieved by adding lactose or isopropyl-β-D-thiogalactopyranoside (IPTG).
   5801..6389    -  rep_origin     ori: high-copy-number ColE1/pMB1/pBR322/pUC origin of replication
   6560..7420    -  CDS            AmpR: β-lactamase; bla; confers resistance to ampicillin, carbenicillin, and related antibiotics
   7421..7525    -  promoter       AmpR promoter: bla
   7584..7636    -  misc_feature   bom (fragment): basis of mobility region from pBR322
>Addgene plasmid #217159 | pCMV-hAT-9_XT | addgene full sequence | sequence record 443164 | Addgene NGS Result
GACATTGATTATTGACTAGTTATTAATAGTAATCAATTACGGGGTCATTAGTTCATAGCCCATATATGGA
GTTCCGCGTTACATAACTTACGGTAAATGGCCCGCCTGGCTGACCGCCCAACGACCCCCGCCCATTGACG
TCAATAATGACGTATGTTCCCATAGTAACGCCAATAGGGACTTTCCATTGACGTCAATGGGTGGAGTATT
TACGGTAAACTGCCCACTTGGCAGTACATCAAGTGTATCATATGCCAAGTACGCCCCCTATTGACGTCAA
TGACGGTAAATGGCCCGCCTGGCATTATGCCCAGTACATGACCTTATGGGACTTTCCTACTTGGCAGTAC
ATCTACGTATTAGTCATCGCTATTACCATGGTGATGCGGTTTTGGCAGTACATCAATGGGCGTGGATAGC
GGTTTGACTCACGGGGATTTCCAAGTCTCCACCCCATTGACGTCAATGGGAGTTTGTTTTGGCACCAAAA
TCAACGGGACTTTCCAAAATGTCGTAACAACTCCGCCCCATTGACGCAAATGGGCGGTAGGCGTGTACGG
TGGGAGGTCTATATAAGCAGAGCTCTCTGGCTAACTAGAGAACCCACTGCTTACTGGCTTATCGAAATTA
ATACGACTCACTATAGGGAGACCCAAGCTTGGTACCGAGCTCGGATCCACTAGTAACGGCCGCCAGTGTG
CTGGAATTCGCCGCCACCATGCCTGGTAAAGGCCGTCCTCCTCGTCGTGGTACTCGTGGTCGTGCGGCGA
TGATTTCATGCGGCCCTCGTAAATTACCGAGCTTTCCGAAGGCGCTGACCCTGAATAGCCAGAACGCCGA
GGAAGTGGTGGATTGGCTGACCCAACACACTCCTAGCAGCACCGTGAGCAACTTTGCGACCACCAGCAGC
AGCAGCTCAGCAATGGGTACCCCTCGTACTACCAGCTCAACCACAGCGGCACCTAGCAGCTTAGAAAGCG
AAGAGCTGTTCACCCATGAATTTGTGGAACTGAGCGATGCGCAACCTCTGCTGCCTGAAGAGGATGAGGG
CGATGAGGATGTGACCCCTGATATTATCATTCAGGCGGGCAACACCACCGAAATGGATATCCGCTGCGAT
GAAGTTCCTGCGGCGGCCGTTTTTTGTGAGCTGAGCGAAGAAATCGATGCCAGCGAGGAAAACGATGATG
AGGAGATCGATATTCTGTGGGTGCCTACCCGTCGTGAACAGGAAGAAGACAGCAGCGATGGCGAAACCGA
AAGCCAACGTGGTCGTCGTCGTATCCGTTTACGTCGCAGCCGTGATAGCTCACAAGGTACCGTGGGCCAA
CAACATGAAAGCGCGCCTGTGGTTAGCCAACCGACCCATCCTCCTACCAGCACTGTGACCGCGCGTAAAC
CTACCAGCAAAGGTTCAGCCGTGTGGCACTTTTTTAACGTGTGCGCGAGCGATAAAAGCGCCGTGATTTG
CAACGAGTGCAGCCAGAAACTGAGCCTGGGCAAACCTAACACCCATCTGGGTACGACTGCAATGCGTCGC
CACATGAACGCGAAGCACAAAGCGCTGTGGGAGCAGCATCTGAAAGGCAGCAGCCAGACCTTAAGCCATC
CTCCTAGCGCGCCTGCAAGCTATTGTAGCACCAGCGCCGTTCTGGATCCTAGCCAACCTCCTAGCACTCC
TCCTAGCACCTTAACCACCAGCAGCTGTAGCTCAGCCCCTAGCCAAGTTAGCGTGCGTGCGATGTTTGAG
CGCAAAAAGCCGATGCCTCCTAGCCATCCTTTAGCACGTCGTTTAACCGCGGGTCTGAGCGCATTATTAG
CGCGTCAACTGCTGCCTTATCAGCTGGTGGATAGCGAAGCCTTCCACCAGTTTGTGGCGATCGGTACCCC
TCAGTGGAAAGTTCCGAGCCGCAACTTCTTTAGCCAGAAAGGCATCCCGCATCTGTATCAGCACGTGCAG
AGCCAAGTGACCGCCAGCTTAAGCTTTAGCGTGGGCGCCAAAGTGCATATGACCACCGATACCTGGAGCA
GCAAACATGGCCAGGGCCGCTATGTTACCTATACCGCCCATTGGGTGAACTTAGTGATGGCCGGCAAACA
AGGTATGCGTGGCAGCACCACCGTTGAGTTAGTGAGCCCTCCTCGTGTTGCATGTGGTTCAGCGACCACT
AGCACTCCTCCGTTACTGAGCAACAGCAGCAGCAAGAGCAGCAGCAACAGCAGCAGCAATCTGGCGTCAA
GCAGCGCAAGCAGCAGCTCAGCAGCAGTTTCAAGCAGCACCCCTGTGCATCCTCAGCTGCATATCGGCTA
TAGCACCTGCCAGGTGCGTCGTTGTCATGCGGTTCTGGGTATGACCTGCCTGGAAAGCCGTAACCATACC
GGTAGCGCACTGTTAAGCAGCCTGCATAGCCAAGCGGATCGTTGGTTAACCCCTCACCAGCTGAAGATCG
GCAAGGTGGTGTGCGATAACGGCAGCAACCTGTTAGCCGCGCTGCGTTTAGGTAACCTGACCCACGTGCC
TTGTATGGCCCATGTGCTGAACCTGATTGTGCAGCGCTTCGTGAGCAAGTATCCTGGCCTGCAGGATATT
TTACGCCAGAGCCGCAAAGTGAGCGGTCATTTCCGCCGTAGCTATACTGCAATGGCCCGCTTAGCGGATA
TTCAGCGCCGCCATAATTTACCGGTGCGCCGCTTAATATGCGATAGCCAGACCCGCTGGAATAGCACCCT
GATGATGTTCGAGCGCCTGTTACAACAACAGCGCGCGGTGAACGAGTATCTGTTCGAGTTAGGCGGTCGT
ACCGGTAGCGCGGAACTGGGCATTTTCTTTCCGCGCTACTGGGTGTTAATGCGCGATGCCTGCCGCTTAA
TGCGTCCTTTTGATGAGGTGACCAACATGGTGAGCCGTACCGAAGGCACCATTAGCGATCTGATCCCTTT
CGCCTTTTTTCTGGAGCGCGCCGTTCGTCGTGTTACTGATGACGCGGTGGATCAACGTGATCAGGAGCAC
GATTTCTGGGCCGAAAGCCCGGAACGTAGCCAAGCACCTGCAGCGACCCAAGGTGAAGTTAGCGAAGTGG
AAAGCGAAGAAGAGGGCGGCTTCGTTGAAGCGGAAGACCAACAGGAACAAGCAAGCCGTGGTGCGTGCGG
TCATTTATTATGGAGCCCTGGTCTGGTTCGTGGCTGGGGTGAAGAAACCGTGGTGGATGAGGATGTGGTG
CTGGATAACGAGGAGGGCGAGATGGATACTAGCGCCAGCAACTTAGTTCGCATGGGCAGCTTTATGCTGA
GCTGCCTGTTAAAAGACCCGCGCATCAAACGCCTGAAAGAGAAAGACCTGTATTGGGTGGCGACCTTATT
AGACCCTCGCTACAAACATAAGGTGGCCGAAATGCTGCCGACCTATCATAAAAGCGAGCGCATGCTGCAC
TTTCAGACCAGCCTGCAGAACATGCTGTATAACGCCTTCAAGGGCGATGTGACCCCTCATAGCCGTGGTC
GTGGTGCGGGTAATCCTCCTACTAGCACCCCTGCACGTACCATGCATTTTGGCCACAGCGTGACCTCAGA
TATGCAGAGCTTTTTTAGCCCGCGCCAGCGTCAAGATCCTAGCGGCAGCACCTTACGCGAACGTCTGGAT
CGTCAGGTTGCGGATTATTTAGCGCTGACCGCCGATATTGATACCCTGCGCAGCGATGAGCCGTTAGACT
ATTGGGTGCGTCGCCTGGATTTATGGCCTGAGCTGAGCCAGTTTGCGATCAACCTGCTGAGCTGCCCTGC
AAGCAGCGTTTTAAGCGAACGCACCTTTTCAGCAGCGGGCGGCATTGTTACCGAAAAGCGTACCCGCCTG
GGCCATAAAAGCGTGGACTACCTGACCTTTATCAAAATGAACGAGGCCTGGATTAGCGAAGGCTATTGCA
CCCCGGAAGATCTGTTCTGATGAGCGGCCGCTCGAGCATGCATCTAGAGGGCCCTATTCTATAGTGTCAC
CTAAATGCTAGAGCTCGCTGATCAGCCTCGACTGTGCCTTCTAGTTGCCAGCCATCTGTTGTTTGCCCCT
CCCCCGTGCCTTCCTTGACCCTGGAAGGTGCCACTCCCACTGTCCTTTCCTAATAAAATGAGGAAATTGC
ATCGCATTGTCTGAGTAGGTGTCATTCTATTCTGGGGGGTGGGGTGGGGCAGGACAGCAAGGGGGAGGAT
TGGGAAGACAATAGCAGGCATGCTGGGGATGCGGTGGGCTCTATGGCTTCTGAGGCGGAAAGAACCAGCT
GGGGCTCTAGGGGGTATCCCC
[124 nt withheld, positions 4292-4415]
C
[91 nt withheld, positions 4417-4507]
A
[49 nt withheld, positions 4509-4557]
CCTTTGACGTTGGAGTCCACGTTCTTT
[37 nt withheld, positions 4585-4621]
ACCCTATCTCGGTCTATTCTTTTGATTTATAAGGGATTTTGCCGATTTCGGCCTATTGGTTAAAAAATGA
GCTGATTTAACAAAAATTTAACGCGAATTAATTCTGTGGAATGTGTGTCAGTTAGGGTGTGGAAAGTCCC
CAGGCTCCCCAGCAGGCAGAAGTATGCAAAGCATGCATCTCAATTAGTCAGCAACCAGGTGTGGAAAGTC
CCCAGGCTCCCCAGCAGGCAGAAGTATGCAAAGCATGCATCTCAATTAGTCAGCAACCATAGTCCCGCCC
CTAACTCCGCCCATCCCGCCCCTAACTCCGCCCAGTTCCGCCCATTCTCCGCCCCATGGCTGACTAATTT
TTTTTATTTATGCAGAGGCCGAGGCCGCCTCTGCCTCTGAGCTATTCCAGAAGTAGTGAGGAGGCTTTTT
TGGAGGCCTAGGCTTTTGCAAAAAGCTCCCCGAAATGACCGACCAAGCGACGCCCAACCTGCCATCACGA
GATTTCGATTCCACCGCCGCCTTCTATGAAAGGTTGGGCTTCGGAATCGTTTTCCGGGACGCCGGCTGGA
TGATCCTCCAGCGCGGGGATCTCATGCTGGAGTTCTTCGCCCACCCCAACTTGTTTATTGCAGCTTATAA
TGGTTACAAATAAAGCAATAGCATCACAAATTTCACAAATAAAGCATTTTTTTCACTGCATTCTAGTTGT
GGTTTGTCCAAACTCATCAATGTATCTTATCATGTCTGTATACCGTCGACCTCTAGCTAGAGCTTGGCGT
AATCATGGTCATAGCTGTTTCCTGTGTGAAATTGTTATCCGCTCACAATTCCACACAACATACGAGCCGG
AAGCATAAAGTGTAAAGCCTGGGGTGCCTAATGAGTGAGCTAACTCACATTAATTGCGTTGCGCTCACTG
CCCGCTTTCCAGTCGGGAAACCTGTCGTGCCAGCTGCATTAATGAATCGGCCAACGCGCGGGGAGAGGCG
GTTTGCGTATTGGGCGCTCTTCCGCTTCCTCGCTCACTGACTCGCTGCGCTCGGTCGTTCGGCTGCGGCG
AGCGGTATCAGCTCACTCAAAGGCGGTAATACGGTTATCCACAGAATCAGGGGATAACGCAGGAAAGAAC
ATGTGAGCAAAAGGCCAGCAAAAGGCCAGGAACCGTAAAAAGGCCGCGTTGCTGGCGTTTTTCCATAGGC
TCCGCCCCCCTGACGAGCATCACAAAAATCGACGCTCAAGTCAGAGGTGGCGAAACCCGACAGGACTATA
AAGATACCAGGCGTTTCCCCCTGGAAGCTCCCTCGTGCGCTCTCCTGTTCCGACCCTGCCGCTTACCGGA
TACCTGTCCGCCTTTCTCCCTTCGGGAAGCGTGGCGCTTTCTCATAGCTCACGCTGTAGGTATCTCAGTT
CGGTGTAGGTCGTTCGCTCCAAGCTGGGCTGTGTGCACGAACCCCCCGTTCAGCCCGACCGCTGCGCCTT
ATCCGGTAACTATCGTCTTGAGTCCAACCCGGTAAGACACGACTTATCGCCACTGGCAGCAGCCACTGGT
AACAGGATTAGCAGAGCGAGGTATGTAGGCGGTGCTACAGAGTTCTTGAAGTGGTGGCCTAACTACGGCT
ACACTAGAAGAACAGTATTTGGTATCTGCGCTCTGCTGAAGCCAGTTACCTTCGGAAAAAGAGTTGGTAG
CTCTTGATCCGGCAAACAAACCACCGCTGGTAGCGGTGGTTTTTTTGTTTGCAAGCAGCAGATTACGCGC
AGAAAAAAAGGATCTCAAGAAGATCCTTTGATCTTTTCTACGGGGTCTGACGCTCAGTGGAACGAAAACT
CACGTTAAGGGATTTTGGTCATGAGATTATCAAAAAGGATCTTCACCTAGATCCTTTTAAATTAAAAATG
AAGTTTTAAATCAATCTAAAGTATATATGAGTAAACTTGGTCTGACAGTTACCAATGCTTAATCAGTGAG
GCACCTATCTCAGCGATCTGTCTATTTCGTTCATCCATAGTTGCCTGACTCCCCGTCGTGTAGATAACTA
CGATACGGGAGGGCTTACCATCTGGCCCCAGTGCTGCAATGATACCGCGAGACCCACGCTCACCGGCTCC
AGATTTATCAGCAATAAACCAGCCAGCCGGAAGGGCCGAGCGCAGAAGTGGTCCTGCAACTTTATCCGCC
TCCATCCAGTCTATTAATTGTTGCCGGGAAGCTAGAGTAAGTAGTTCGCCAGTTAATAGTTTGCGCAACG
TTGTTGCCATTGCTACAGGCATCGTGGTGTCACGCTCGTCGTTTGGTATGGCTTCATTCAGCTCCGGTTC
CCAACGATCAAGGCGAGTTACATGATCCCCCATGTTGTGCAAAAAAGCGGTTAGCTCCTTCGGTCCTCCG
ATCGTTGTCAGAAGTAAGTTGGCCGCAGTGTTATCACTCATGGTTATGGCAGCACTGCATAATTCTCTTA
CTGTCATGCCATCCGTAAGATGCTTTTCTGTGACTGGTGAGTACTCAACCAAGTCATTCTGAGAATAGTG
TATGCGGCGACCGAGTTGCTCTTGCCCGGCGTCAATACGGGATAATACCGCGCCACATAGCAGAACTTTA
AAAGTGCTCATCATTGGAAAACGTTCTTCGGGGCGAAAACTCTCAAGGATCTTACCGCTGTTGAGATCCA
GTTCGATGTAACCCACTCGTGCACCCAACTGATCTTCAGCATCTTTTACTTTCACCAGCGTTTCTGGGTG
AGCAAAAACAGGAAGGCAAAATGCCGCAAAAAAGGGAATAAGGGCGACACGGAAATGTTGAATACTCATA
CTCTTCCTTTTTCAATATTATTGAAGCATTTATCAGGGTTATTGTCTCATGAGCGGATACATATTTGAAT
GTATTTAGAAAAATAAACAAATAGGGGTTCCGCGCACATTTCCCCGAAAAGTGCCACCTGACGTCGACGG
ATCGGGAGATCTCCCGATCCCCTATGGTGCACTCTCAGTACAATCTGCTCTGATGCCGCATAGTTAAGCC
AGTATCTGCTCCCTGCTTGTGTGTTGGAGGTCGCTGAGTAGTGCGCGAGCAAAATTTAAGCTACAACAAG
GCAAGGCTTGACCGACAATTGCATGAAGAATCTGCTTAGGGTTAGGCGTTTTGCGCTGCTTCGCGATGTA
CGGGCCAGATATACGCGTT
